>Addgene plasmid #135311 | pMGS58 | addgene full sequence | sequence record 269479 | Addgene NGS Result
GTAAAACGACGGCCAGTGAATTCGAGCTCGGTACCTCGCGAATGCATCTAGATATCGGATCCCATGAAAA
AGCCTGAACTCACCGCGACGTCTGTCGAGAAGTTTCTGATCGAAAAGTTCGACAGCGTCTCCGACCTGAT
GCAGCTCTCGGAGGGCGAAGAATCTCGTGCTTTCAGCTTCGATGTAGGAGGGCGTGGATATGTCCTGCGG
GTAAATAGCTGCGCCGATGGTTTCTACAAAGATCGTTATGTTTATCGGCACTTTGCATCGGCCGCGCTCC
CGATTCCGGAAGTGCTTGACATTGGGGAATTCAGCGAGAGCCTGACCTATTGCATCTCCCGCCGTGCACA
GGGTGTCACGTTGCAAGACCTGCCTGAAACCGAACTGCCCGCTGTTCTGCAGCCGGTCGCGGAGGCCATG
GATGCGATCGCTGCGGCCGATCTTAGCCAGACGAGCGGGTTCGGCCCATTCGGACCGCAAGGAATCGGTC
AATACACTACATGGCGTGATTTCATATGCGCGATTGCTGATCCCCATGTGTATCACTGGCAAACTGTGAT
GGACGACACCGTCAGTGCGTCCGTCGCGCAGGCTCTCGATGAGCTGATGCTTTGGGCCGAGGACTGCCCC
GAAGTCCGGCACCTCGTGCACGCGGATTTCGGCTCCAACAATGTCCTGACGGACAATGGCCGCATAACAG
CGGTCATTGACTGGAGCGAGGCGATGTTCGGGGATTCCCAATACGAGGTCGCCAACATCTTCTTCTGGAG
GCCGTGGTTGGCTTGTATGGAGCAGCAGACGCGCTACTTCGAGCGGAGGCATCCGGAGCTTGCAGGATCG
CCGCGGCTCCGGGCGTATATGCTCCGCATTGGTCTTGACCAACTCTATCAGAGCTTGGTTGACGGCAATT
TCGATGATGCAGCTTGGGCGCAGGGTCGATGCGACGCAATCGTCCGATCCGGAGCCGGGACTGTCGGGCG
TACACAAATCGCCCGCAGAAGCGCGGCCGTCTGGACCGATGGCTGTGTAGAAGTACTCGCCGATAGTGGA
AACCGACGCCCCAGCACTCGTCCGGATCGGGAGATGGGGGAGGCTAACGGAAGCGGAGCTACTAACTTCA
GCCTGCTGAAGCAGGCTGGAGACGTGGAGGAGAACCCTGGACCTATGGGCAGTGTCGAGCTGAATCTGAG
GGAGACTGAGCTGTGTCTTGGTCTTCCCGGTGGAGATACAGTGGCTCCGGTAACCGGAAACAAGAGAGGG
TTCTCAGAGACGGTTGATCTGAAGCTAAATCTGAATAATGAGCCTGCAAACAAGGAAGGATCTACGACTC
ATGACGTCGTGACTTTTGATTCCAAGGAGAAGAGTGCTTGTCCTAAAGATCCAGCCAAACCTCCGGCCAA
GGCACAAGTTGTGGGATGGCCACCGGTGAGATCATACCGGAAGAACGTGATGGTTTCCTGCCAAAAATCA
AGCGGTGGCCCGGAGGCGGCGGCGTTCGTGAAGGTATCAATGGACGGAGCACCGTACTTGAGGAAAATCG
ATTTGAGGATGTATAAAAGCTACGATGAGCTTTCTAATGCTTTGTCCAACATGTTCAGCTCTTTTACCAT
GGGCAAACATGGAGGAGAAGAAGGAATGATAGACTTCATGAATGAGAGGAAATTGATGGATTTGGTGAAT
AGCTGGGACTATGTTCCCTCTTATGAAGACAAAGACGGTGATTGGATGCTCGTCGGCGACGTTCCTTGGC
CAATGTTCGTCGATACATGCAAGCGTTTACGTCTCATGAAAGGATCGGATGCCATTGGTCTCGCTCCGAG
GGCGATGGAGAAGTGCAAGAGCAGAGCTAGATCTGGTGGATCTGGAGGTTCAGGTGGGCCCGTCGACTGC
AGAGGCCTGCATGCAAGCTTGGCGTAATCATGGTCATAGCTGTTTCCTGTGTGAAATTGTTATCCGCTCA
CAATTCCACACAACATACGAGCCGGAAGCATAAAGTGTAAAGCCTGGGGTGCCTAATGAGTGAGCTAACT
CACATTAATTGCGTTGCGCTCACTGCCCGCTTTCCAGTCGGGAAACCTGTCGTGCCAGCTGCATTAATGA
ATCGGCCAACGCGCGGGGAGAGGCGGTTTGCGTATTGGGCGCTCTTCCGCTTCCTCGCTCACTGACTCGC
TGCGCTCGGTCGTTCGGCTGCGGCGAGCGGTATCAGCTCACTCAAAGGCGGTAATACGGTTATCCACAGA
ATCAGGGGATAACGCAGGAAAGAACATGTGAGCAAAAGGCCAGCAAAAGGCCAGGAACCGTAAAAAGGCC
GCGTTGCTGGCGTTTTTCCATAGGCTCCGCCCCCCTGACGAGCATCACAAAAATCGACGCTCAAGTCAGA
GGTGGCGAAACCCGACAGGACTATAAAGATACCAGGCGTTTCCCCCTGGAAGCTCCCTCGTGCGCTCTCC
TGTTCCGACCCTGCCGCTTACCGGATACCTGTCCGCCTTTCTCCCTTCGGGAAGCGTGGCGCTTTCTCAT
AGCTCACGCTGTAGGTATCTCAGTTCGGTGTAGGTCGTTCGCTCCAAGCTGGGCTGTGTGCACGAACCCC
CCGTTCAGCCCGACCGCTGCGCCTTATCCGGTAACTATCGTCTTGAGTCCAACCCGGTAAGACACGACTT
ATCGCCACTGGCAGCAGCCACTGGTAACAGGATTAGCAGAGCGAGGTATGTAGGCGGTGCTACAGAGTTC
TTGAAGTGGTGGCCTAACTACGGCTACACTAGAAGAACAGTATTTGGTATCTGCGCTCTGCTGAAGCCAG
TTACCTTCGGAAAAAGAGTTGGTAGCTCTTGATCCGGCAAACAAACCACCGCTGGTAGCGGTGGTTTTTT
TGTTTGCAAGCAGCAGATTACGCGCAGAAAAAAAGGATCTCAAGAAGATCCTTTGATCTTTTCTACGGGG
TCTGACGCTCAGTGGAACGAAAACTCACGTTAAGGGATTTTGGTCATGAGATTATCAAAAAGGATCTTCA
CCTAGATCCTTTTAAATTAAAAATGAAGTTTTAAATCAATCTAAAGTATATATGAGTAAACTTGGTCTGA
CAGTTACCAATGCTTAATCAGTGAGGCACCTATCTCAGCGATCTGTCTATTTCGTTCATCCATAGTTGCC
TGACTCCCCGTCGTGTAGATAACTACGATACGGGAGGGCTTACCATCTGGCCCCAGTGCTGCAATGATAC
CGCGAGACCCACGCTCACCGGCTCCAGATTTATCAGCAATAAACCAGCCAGCCGGAAGGGCCGAGCGCAG
AAGTGGTCCTGCAACTTTATCCGCCTCCATCCAGTCTATTAATTGTTGCCGGGAAGCTAGAGTAAGTAGT
TCGCCAGTTAATAGTTTGCGCAACGTTGTTGCCATTGCTACAGGCATCGTGGTGTCACGCTCGTCGTTTG
GTATGGCTTCATTCAGCTCCGGTTCCCAACGATCAAGGCGAGTTACATGATCCCCCATGTTGTGCAAAAA
AGCGGTTAGCTCCTTCGGTCCTCCGATCGTTGTCAGAAGTAAGTTGGCCGCAGTGTTATCACTCATGGTT
ATGGCAGCACTGCATAATTCTCTTACTGTCATGCCATCCGTAAGATGCTTTTCTGTGACTGGTGAGTACT
CAACCAAGTCATTCTGAGAATAGTGTATGCGGCGACCGAGTTGCTCTTGCCCGGCGTCAATACGGGATAA
TACCGCGCCACATAGCAGAACTTTAAAAGTGCTCATCATTGGAAAACGTTCTTCGGGGCGAAAACTCTCA
AGGATCTTACCGCTGTTGAGATCCAGTTCGATGTAACCCACTCGTGCACCCAACTGATCTTCAGCATCTT
TTACTTTCACCAGCGTTTCTGGGTGAGCAAAAACAGGAAGGCAAAATGCCGCAAAAAAGGGAATAAGGGC
GACACGGAAATGTTGAATACTCATACTCTTCCTTTTTCAATATTATTGAAGCATTTATCAGGGTTATTGT
CTCATGAGCGGATACATATTTGAATGTATTTAGAAAAATAAACAAATAGGGGTTCCGCGCACATTTCCCC
GAAAAGTGCCACCTGACGTCTAAGAAACCATTATTATCATGACATTAACCTATAAAAATAGGCGTATCAC
GAGGCCCTTTCGTCTCGCGCGTTTCGGTGATGACGGTGAAAACCTCTGACACATGCAGCTCCCGGAGACG
GTCACAGCTTGTCTGTAAGCGGATGCCGGGAGCAGACAAGCCCGTCAGGGCGCGTCAGCGGGTGTTGGCG
GGTGTCGGGGCTGGCTTAACTATGCGGCATCAGAGCAGATTGTACTGAGAGTGCACCATATGCGGTGTGA
AATACCGCACAGATGCGTAAGGAGAAAATACCGCATCAGGCGCCATTCGCCATTCAGGCTGCGCAACTGT
TGGGAAGGGCGATCGGTGCGGGCCTCTTCGCTATTACGCCAGCTGGCGAAAGGGGGATGTGCTGCAAGGC
GATTAAGTTGGGTAACGCCAGGGTTTTCCCAGTCACGACGTT
Features (pLannotate 1.2.2; 12 found; start..end, strand, type, name):
     64..1098    +  CDS            HygR: hygromycin B phosphotransferase confers resistance to hygromycin
   1354..1557    +  CDS            mini-AID: minimal degron from the auxin-responsive IAA17 protein of Arabidopsis thaliana (Kubota et al., 2013) acts as an auxin-inducible degron (AID) in the presence of TIR1
   1947..1963    -  protein_bind   lac operator: The lac repressor binds to the lac operator to inhibit transcription in E. coli. This inhibition can be relieved by adding lactose or isopropyl-β-D-thiogalactopyranoside (IPTG). lac repressor encoded by lacI
   1971..2001    -  promoter       lac promoter: promoter for the E. coli lac operon
   2016..2037    -  protein_bind   CAP binding site: CAP binding activates transcription in the presence of cAMP. E. coli catabolite activator protein
   2050..2142    -  CDS            lacI (fragment): lac repressor; lacI; The lac repressor binds to the lac operator to inhibit transcription in E. coli. This inhibition can be relieved by adding lactose or isopropyl-β-D-thiogalactopyranoside (IPTG).
   2325..2913    -  rep_origin     ori: high-copy-number ColE1/pMB1/pBR322/pUC origin of replication
   3084..3944    -  CDS            AmpR: β-lactamase; bla; confers resistance to ampicillin, carbenicillin, and related antibiotics
   3945..4049    -  promoter       AmpR promoter: bla
   4144..4179    +  CDS            rop (fragment): Rop protein, which maintains plasmids at low copy number; rop
   4281..4380    +  misc_feature   bom (fragment): basis of mobility region from pBR322
   4386..21      -  CDS            lacZα (fragment) (across the origin): LacZα fragment of β-galactosidase; lacZ fragment
