[The description below was written by a language model from this plasmid's Addgene catalogue record and pLannotate feature annotations shown in this document.]
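Description:
pMGS58 is a 4,522 bp, high-copy bacterial plasmid built on the pUC57 cloning backbone that serves as a template or donor source for a HygR-P2A-AID cassette, intended for tagging a protein of interest at its N-terminus with an auxin-inducible degron. It is propagated in E. coli through the ColE1/pUC-type origin and selected with ampicillin via the β-lactamase gene and its own promoter. The rest of the backbone consists of ordinary pUC remnants: the lac promoter, lac operator and CAP binding site, a lacZα fragment interrupted by the insert, and small fragments of lacI, rop and the bom region, none of which contribute to the function of the cassette.

The payload begins with the hygromycin B phosphotransferase coding sequence, followed downstream by a degron that the annotation identifies as mini-AID, the minimal degron from Arabidopsis thaliana IAA17. The catalogue entry lists the insert species as Oryza sativa, a discrepancy the record does not explain. The P2A peptide named in the insert is not separately annotated but presumably lies in the interval between the two coding sequences. No eukaryotic promoter or polyadenylation signal is annotated, consistent with a design in which the cassette is placed in frame at the start of an endogenous gene. The native promoter would then drive a single transcript, ribosomal skipping at P2A would release the hygromycin resistance protein, and the AID would remain fused to the target protein's N-terminus. Hygromycin selection thereby enriches for correctly integrated cells. In the presence of TIR1 and auxin, the tagged protein is rapidly degraded. The record does not state homology arms or the integration method.
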