Addgene plasmid #135311: pMGS58
Purpose: A HygR-P2A-AID cassette to tag the protein of interest with auxin-inducible degron at the n-terminal
Depositing lab: Michael Guertin. Depositing organization: University of Virginia. Publication: An improved auxin-inducible degron system preserves native protein levels and enables rapid and specific protein depletion. Sathyan KM, McKenna BD, Anderson WD, Duarte FM, Core L, Guertin MJ. Genes Dev. 2019 Oct 1;33(19-20):1441-1455. doi: 10.1101/gad.328237.119. Epub 2019 Aug 29. PubMed 31467088.
Backbone
  Vector backbone: pUC57
  Total vector size (bp): 4522
  Vector type: N terminal tagging plasmid
Growth in bacteria
  Bacterial resistance: Ampicillin, 100 μg/mL
  Growth temperature: 37°C
  Growth strain: DH5alpha
  Copy number: High Copy
Gene/Insert
  Gene/Insert name: HygR-P2A-AID
  Species: Oryza sativa
  Cloning method: Unknown
  Sequencing primers: 5′ M13F
Terms and licenses: Academic/Nonprofit Terms; Industry Terms: Not Available to Industry
Depositor comments: Please visit https://www.biorxiv.org/content/10.1101/585927v2 for bioRxiv preprint.
How to cite: pMGS58 was a gift from Michael Guertin (Addgene plasmid # 135311 ; http://n2t.net/addgene:135311 ; RRID:Addgene_135311)
